LOCUS       Exported 6961 bp ds-DNA circular SYN 12-MAY-2021
DEFINITION  ssAAV genome with Ple320 (POU4F1 MiniPromoter) driving an emerald
            GFP (EmGFP) reporter. Contains WPRE.
ACCESSION   .
VERSION     .
KEYWORDS    pEMS2241
SOURCE      synthetic DNA construct
  ORGANISM  synthetic DNA construct
REFERENCE   1 (bases 1 to 6961)
  AUTHORS   Simpson E, Korecki AJ, Fornes O, McGill TJ, Cueva-Vargas JL,
            Agostinone J, Farkas RA, Hickmott JW, Lam SL, Mathelier A, Renner
            LM, Stoddard J, Zhou M, Di Polo A, Neuringer M, Wasserman WW
  TITLE     New MiniPromoter Ple345 (NEFL) Drives Strong and Specific Expression
            in Retinal Ganglion Cells of Mouse and Primate Retina.
  JOURNAL   Hum Gene Ther. 2018 Jul 31. doi: 10.1089/hum.2018.118.
  PUBMED    30062914
REFERENCE   2 (bases 1 to 6961)
  AUTHORS   .
  TITLE     Direct Submission
  JOURNAL   Exported May 12, 2021 from SnapGene Server 1.1.58
            http://www.snapgene.com
FEATURES             Location/Qualifiers
     source          1..6961
                     /organism="synthetic DNA construct"
                     /mol_type="other DNA"
     repeat_region   1..130
                     /label=AAV2 ITR
     CDS             1565..1576
                     /codon_start=1
                     /product="Factor Xa recognition and cleavage site"
                     /label=Factor Xa site
                     /translation="IEGR"
     intron          2211..2343
                     /label=chimeric intron
                     /note="chimera between introns from human beta-globin and
                     immunoglobulin heavy chain genes"
     primer_bind     2326..2345
                     /label=pMT2-F
                     /note="Synthetic intron, forward primer"
     regulatory      2364..2373
                     /regulatory_class="other"
                     /note="vertebrate consensus sequence for strong initiation
                     of translation (Kozak, 1987)"
     CDS             2370..3089
                     /codon_start=1
                     /product="Emerald GFP"
                     /label=EmGFP
                     /note="mammalian codon-optimized"
                     /translation="MVSKGEELFTGVVPILVELDGDVNGHKFSVSGEGEGDATYGKLTL
                     KFICTTGKLPVPWPTLVTTFTYGVQCFARYPDHMKQHDFFKSAMPEGYVQERTIFFKDD
                     GNYKTRAEVKFEGDTLVNRIELKGIDFKEDGNILGHKLEYNYNSHKVYITADKQKNGIK
                     VNFKTRHNIEDGSVQLADHYQQNTPIGDGPVLLPDNHYLSTQSALSKDPNEKRDHMVLL
                     EFVTAAGITLGMDELYK"
     primer_bind     complement(2415..2436)
                     /label=EGFP-N
                     /note="EGFP, reverse primer"
     primer_bind     complement(2676..2695)
                     /label=EXFP-R
                     /note="For distinguishing EGFP variants, reverse primer"
     primer_bind     3023..3044
                     /label=EGFP-C
                     /note="EGFP, forward primer"
     primer_bind     complement(3155..3175)
                     /label=WPRE-R
                     /note="WPRE, reverse primer"
     CDS             complement(3573..3584)
                     /codon_start=1
                     /product="Factor Xa recognition and cleavage site"
                     /label=Factor Xa site
                     /translation="IEGR"
     polyA_signal    3705..3826
                     /label=SV40 poly(A) signal
                     /note="SV40 polyadenylation signal"
     primer_bind     complement(3716..3735)
                     /label=EBV-rev
                     /note="SV40 polyA terminator, reverse primer"
     primer_bind     3770..3789
                     /label=SV40pA-R
                     /note="SV40 polyA, reverse primer"
     repeat_region   4022..4151
                     /label=AAV2 ITR
     primer_bind     complement(4170..4187)
                     /label=M13 Forward
                     /note="In lacZ gene. Also called M13-F20 or M13 (-21)
                     Forward"
     primer_bind     complement(4170..4186)
                     /label=M13 fwd
                     /note="common sequencing primer, one of multiple similar
                     variants"
     primer_bind     complement(4179..4201)
                     /label=M13/pUC Forward
                     /note="In lacZ gene"
     rep_origin      4328..4783
                     /direction=RIGHT
                     /label=f1 ori
                     /note="f1 bacteriophage origin of replication; arrow
                     indicates direction of (+) strand synthesis"
     primer_bind     complement(4415..4434)
                     /label=F1ori-R
                     /note="F1 origin, reverse primer"
     primer_bind     4625..4646
                     /label=F1ori-F
                     /note="F1 origin, forward primer"
     promoter        4809..4913
                     /gene="bla"
                     /label=AmpR promoter
     CDS             4914..5774
                     /codon_start=1
                     /gene="bla"
                     /product="beta-lactamase"
                     /label=AmpR
                     /note="confers resistance to ampicillin, carbenicillin, and
                     related antibiotics"
                     /translation="MSIQHFRVALIPFFAAFCLPVFAHPETLVKVKDAEDQLGARVGYI
                     ELDLNSGKILESFRPEERFPMMSTFKVLLCGAVLSRIDAGQEQLGRRIHYSQNDLVEYS
                     PVTEKHLTDGMTVRELCSAAITMSDNTAANLLLTTIGGPKELTAFLHNMGDHVTRLDRW
                     EPELNEAIPNDERDTTMPVAMATTLRKLLTGELLTLASRQQLIDWMEADKVAGPLLRSA
                     LPAGWFIADKSGAGERGSRGIIAALGPDGKPSRIVVIYTTGSQATMDERNRQIAEIGAS
                     LIKHW"
     primer_bind     complement(5132..5151)
                     /label=Amp-R
                     /note="Ampicillin resistance gene, reverse primer"
     rep_origin      5945..6533
                     /direction=RIGHT
                     /label=ori
                     /note="high-copy-number ColE1/pMB1/pBR322/pUC origin of
                     replication"
     primer_bind     6434..6453
                     /label=pBR322ori-F
                     /note="pBR322 origin, forward primer"
     primer_bind     6687..6704
                     /label=L4440
                     /note="L4440 vector, forward primer"
     protein_bind    6821..6842
                     /label=CAP binding site
                     /bound_moiety="E. coli catabolite activator protein"
                     /note="CAP binding activates transcription in the presence
                     of cAMP."
     promoter        6857..6887
                     /label=lac promoter
                     /note="promoter for the E. coli lac operon"
     protein_bind    6895..6911
                     /label=lac operator
                     /bound_moiety="lac repressor encoded by lacI"
                     /note="The lac repressor binds to the lac operator to
                     inhibit transcription in E. coli. This inhibition can be
                     relieved by adding lactose or
                     isopropyl-beta-D-thiogalactopyranoside (IPTG)."
     primer_bind     6900..6922
                     /label=M13/pUC Reverse
                     /note="In lacZ gene"
     primer_bind     6919..6935
                     /label=M13 rev
                     /note="common sequencing primer, one of multiple similar
                     variants"
     primer_bind     6919..6935
                     /label=M13 Reverse
                     /note="In lacZ gene. Also called M13-rev"
ORIGIN
        1 ctgcgcgctc gctcgctcac tgaggccgcc cgggcaaagc ccgggcgtcg ggcgaccttt
       61 ggtcgcccgg cctcagtgag cgagcgagcg cgcagagagg gagtggccaa ctccatcact
      121 aggggttcct tgtagttaat gattaacccg ccatgctact tatctacgta gccatgctct
      181 aggaagatcg gaattcccta ggccggccga aatacataca ctagatttct cccccttttg
      241 tgcctttgga tggtatttgt agagagaatc aaactgagat taactgttta tgggatgtac
      301 tttattagat tagaagggtt tcccagagcc tcataagaag ttctttcatt cccatttgtg
      361 ggagtcctac aacacagctt tggcctatca cgatgtaacc tgatcctttt aataatactt
      421 ggcagagaaa accttttaag caatgatctg agtgcacagt gaacatttat tgcctaattc
      481 tcggaacccc agtcagctag gaagcatctg tgaagatgca gatttcttta cagaacccac
      541 ctggagtgca agttagggcg atcttcagtt ttatatgact gagacagtct agaatgcctt
      601 gagttgcagc tccacttcag aaacaaggca gattcttagg cctgctatgt ctttcctgta
      661 cccttcaggg tccctaaaga ccagcgcttc cttgagaggg gaggggcagg ttccaggccc
      721 tcaccctctg tgggggcctt ttctttcccg tcaagagaga gcgcagggaa cggccaccag
      781 gggtgtcagg aaggactagg ttaagcccgg actcccggtg tgatgactac cgtaggactc
      841 actctttccc tctagcgacg tcctgctcat cgtccactcc ccgttgagat aaagttgcat
      901 ttagcgctcc caggggactg cgtaatggat ggaaccagct ccttctctca ccagcaagtg
      961 aacatccttc tcacttccct ctggagctag aaggaaggga gggggtgggg gggaacatga
     1021 aaagaaagaa agaaaaagcc atggtgacgc ctgtgggctc ttcttggaat ctgagtaggt
     1081 gagtgggtat gctaaacaca catgcatttg tgcagaggaa agataaaatc cacgggaacg
     1141 caaatttagg tttatagaaa tgagatctgc tctttggtgg aaatacagac ttccttggtg
     1201 tgggagagaa cagaaagatt atctgatttc tgctttccat aagcagcccc ttgctgctct
     1261 ccagctctct taccgcagat gtgataacat ctgggctgtt aggttattat caccgcgagc
     1321 aagtgctcct tccctgggga ctttggcacc tgaactgtgg ctcccctggg aggctcttga
     1381 tctgctacca cataagggcc atataacagg ttggctaatt gatttattct ttttaggtct
     1441 taatttcaca ataatttttt aaaaatttaa aaactggacc agagcttgtc cccgttcttt
     1501 caaattggct tgatttaata tttttgaatc aagctttcct gtaagttagt ttgatctgtc
     1561 acacatagag gggcgtgcgc gcatctcgtc ttttttattc taaaaggtgc ccacccttag
     1621 acaatagctg gaccttctga tctttccaga ccacggtggg aaaggtgagg cgggcagtgc
     1681 gcatgcccgg gtagctacag gtgcatcacc tgcgctgtcc ttgctggtgg tcactataag
     1741 agcggctccc acgcgctggt cgcggccgga cgagcgcgcg cgcgcgcaga cgcacggggc
     1801 cgccgagaag gagagcgcgc gtcagacaga cggagacagc tgatgcctgt cagcgcggtg
     1861 gggccgcgag ctctcgcgag agctccccgg gacggccgcg agaagtgggg ctcaggtgtt
     1921 agaggagtgc atcccgtcgg cgcgcggggc tagagctgtc ggagaagcgg gaccgcgagg
     1981 ccggcgcgcg gcgctctgcg cggtcagagg gagcgcctgg cagcagcagg agcagcagca
     2041 gcagcccgcg gcggggccgc cgccagccgc cgcgaccgcc gcggctgcag cctccgaagg
     2101 gaggccgggt gagccggcgt acgcactttc ccgcggactt tcggagtgtt tgtggatata
     2161 catgccaagc cgccacggcg cgccgaagtt ggtcgtgagg cactgggcag gtaagtatca
     2221 aggttacaag acaggtttaa ggagaccaat agaaactggg cttgtcgaga cagagaagac
     2281 tcttgcgttt ctgataggca cctattggtc ttactgacat ccactttgcc tttctctcca
     2341 caggtgtcca ctcccaggcg gccgccacca tggtgagcaa gggcgaggag ctgttcaccg
     2401 gggtggtgcc catcctggtc gagctggacg gcgacgtaaa cggccacaag ttcagcgtgt
     2461 ccggcgaggg cgagggcgat gccacctacg gcaagctgac cctgaagttc atctgcacca
     2521 ccggcaagct gcccgtgccc tggcccaccc tcgtgaccac cttcacctac ggcgtgcagt
     2581 gcttcgcccg ctaccccgac cacatgaagc agcacgactt cttcaagtcc gccatgcccg
     2641 aaggctacgt ccaggagcgc accatcttct tcaaggacga cggcaactac aagacccgcg
     2701 ccgaggtgaa gttcgagggc gacaccctgg tgaaccgcat cgagctgaag ggcatcgact
     2761 tcaaggagga cggcaacatc ctggggcaca agctggagta caactacaac agccacaagg
     2821 tctatatcac cgccgacaag cagaagaacg gcatcaaggt gaacttcaag acccgccaca
     2881 acatcgagga cggcagcgtg cagctcgccg accactacca gcagaacacc cccatcggcg
     2941 acggccccgt gctgctgccc gacaaccact acctgagcac ccagtccgcc ctgagcaaag
     3001 accccaacga gaagcgcgat cacatggtcc tgctggagtt cgtgaccgcc gccgggatca
     3061 ctctcggcat ggacgagctg tacaagtaag cggccgcgat cgctcaacct ctggattaca
     3121 aaatttgtga aagattgact ggtattctta actatgttgc tccttttacg ctatgtggat
     3181 acgctgcttt aatgcctttg tatcatgcta ttgcttcccg tatggctttc attttctcct
     3241 ccttgtataa atcctggttg ctgtctcttt atgaggagtt gtggcccgtt gtcaggcaac
     3301 gtggcgtggt gtgcactgtg tttgctgacg caacccccac tggttggggc attgccacca
     3361 cctgtcagct cctttccggg actttcgctt tccccctccc tattgccacg gcggaactca
     3421 tcgccgcctg ccttgcccgc tgctggacag gggctcggct gttgggcact gacaattccg
     3481 tggtgttgtc ggggaaatca tcgtcctttc cttggctgct cgcctgtgtt gccacctgga
     3541 ttctgcgcgg gacgtccttc tgctacgtcc cttcggccct caatccagcg gaccttcctt
     3601 cccgcggcct gctgccggct ctgcggcctc ttccgcgtct tcgccttcgc cctcagacga
     3661 gtcggatctc cctttgggcc gcctccccgc gatcgcagac atgataagat acattgatga
     3721 gtttggacaa accacaacta gaatgcagtg aaaaaaatgc tttatttgtg aaatttgtga
     3781 tgctattgct ttatttgtaa ccattataag ctgcaataaa caagttaaca acaacaattg
     3841 cattcatttt atgtttcagg ttcaggggga gatgtgggag gttttttaaa gcaagtaaaa
     3901 cctctacaaa tgtggtagtc gaaattcccg ataaggatct tcgtcgacga attcccgata
     3961 aggatcttcc tagagcatgg ctacgtagat aagtagcatg gcgggttaat cattaactac
     4021 aaggaacccc tagtgatgga gttggccact ccctctctgc gcgctcgctc gctcactgag
     4081 gccgggcgac caaaggtcgc ccgacgcccg ggctttgccc gggcggcctc agtgagcgag
     4141 cgagcgcgca gccttaatta acctaattca ctggccgtcg ttttacaacg tcgtgactgg
     4201 gaaaaccctg gcgttaccca acttaatcgc cttgcagcac atcccccttt cgccagctgg
     4261 cgtaatagcg aagaggcccg caccgatcgc ccttcccaac agttgcgcag cctgaatggc
     4321 gaatgggnnn nnnnnnnnnn nnnnnnnnnn nnnnnnnnnn nnnnnnnnnn nnnnnnnnnn
     4381 nnnnnnnnnn nnnnnnnnnn nnnnnnnnnn nnnnnnnnnn nnnnnnnnnn nnnnnnnnnn
     4441 nnnnnnnnnn ncnnnnnnnn nnnnnnnnnn nnnnnnnnnn nnnnnnnnnn nnnnnnnnnn
     4501 nnnnnnnnnn nnnnnnnnnn nnnnnnnnnn nnnnnnnnnn nnnannnnnn nnnnnnnnnn
     4561 nnnnnnnnnn nnnnnnnnnn nnnnnnnnnn nnncctttga cgttggagtc cacgttcttt
     4621 aatagtggac tcttgttcca aactggaaca acactcaacc ctatctcggt ctattctttt
     4681 gatttataag ggattttgcc gatttcggcc tattggttaa aaaatgagct gatttaacaa
     4741 aaatttaacg cgaattttaa caaaatatta acgcttacaa tttaggtggc acttttcggg
     4801 gaaatgtgcg cggaacccct atttgtttat ttttctaaat acattcaaat atgtatccgc
     4861 tcatgagaca ataaccctga taaatgcttc aataatattg aaaaaggaag agtatgagta
     4921 ttcaacattt ccgtgtcgcc cttattccct tttttgcggc attttgcctt cctgtttttg
     4981 ctcacccaga aacgctggtg aaagtaaaag atgctgaaga tcagttgggt gcacgagtgg
     5041 gttacatcga actggatctc aacagcggta agatccttga gagttttcgc cccgaagaac
     5101 gttttccaat gatgagcact tttaaagttc tgctatgtgg cgcggtatta tcccgtattg
     5161 acgccgggca agagcaactc ggtcgccgca tacactattc tcagaatgac ttggttgagt
     5221 actcaccagt cacagaaaag catcttacgg atggcatgac agtaagagaa ttatgcagtg
     5281 ctgccataac catgagtgat aacactgcgg ccaacttact tctgacaacg atcggaggac
     5341 cgaaggagct aaccgctttt ttgcacaaca tgggggatca tgtaactcgc cttgatcgtt
     5401 gggaaccgga gctgaatgaa gccataccaa acgacgagcg tgacaccacg atgcctgtag
     5461 caatggcaac aacgttgcgc aaactattaa ctggcgaact acttactcta gcttcccggc
     5521 aacaattaat agactggatg gaggcggata aagttgcagg accacttctg cgctcggccc
     5581 ttccggctgg ctggtttatt gctgataaat ctggagccgg tgagcgtggg tctcgcggta
     5641 tcattgcagc actggggcca gatggtaagc cctcccgtat cgtagttatc tacacgacgg
     5701 ggagtcaggc aactatggat gaacgaaata gacagatcgc tgagataggt gcctcactga
     5761 ttaagcattg gtaactgtca gaccaagttt actcatatat actttagatt gatttaaaac
     5821 ttcattttta atttaaaagg atctaggtga agatcctttt tgataatctc atgaccaaaa
     5881 tcccttaacg tgagttttcg ttccactgag cgtcagaccc cgtagaaaag atcaaaggat
     5941 cttcttgaga tccttttttt ctgcgcgtaa tctgctgctt gcaaacaaaa aaaccaccgc
     6001 taccagcggt ggtttgtttg ccggatcaag agctaccaac tctttttccg aaggtaactg
     6061 gcttcagcag agcgcagata ccaaatactg ttcttctagt gtagccgtag ttaggccacc
     6121 acttcaagaa ctctgtagca ccgcctacat acctcgctct gctaatcctg ttaccagtgg
     6181 ctgctgccag tggcgataag tcgtgtctta ccgggttgga ctcaagacga tagttaccgg
     6241 ataaggcgca gcggtcgggc tgaacggggg gttcgtgcac acagcccagc ttggagcgaa
     6301 cgacctacac cgaactgaga tacctacagc gtgagctatg agaaagcgcc acgcttcccg
     6361 aagggagaaa ggcggacagg tatccggtaa gcggcagggt cggaacagga gagcgcacga
     6421 gggagcttcc agggggaaac gcctggtatc tttatagtcc tgtcgggttt cgccacctct
     6481 gacttgagcg tcgatttttg tgatgctcgt caggggggcg gagcctatgg aaaaacgcca
     6541 gcaacgcggc ctttttacgg ttcctggcct tttgctggcc ttttgctcac atgttctttc
     6601 ctgcgttatc ccctgattct gtggataacc gtattaccgc ctttgagtga gctgataccg
     6661 ctcgccgcag ccgaacgacc gagcgcagcg agtcagtgag cgaggaagcg gaagagcgcc
     6721 caatacgcaa accgcctctc cccgcgcgtt ggccgattca ttaatgcagc tggcacgaca
     6781 ggtttcccga ctggaaagcg ggcagtgagc gcaacgcaat taatgtgagt tagctcactc
     6841 attaggcacc ccaggcttta cactttatgc ttccggctcg tatgttgtgt ggaattgtga
     6901 gcggataaca atttcacaca ggaaacagct atgaccatga ttacgccaga tttaattaag
     6961 g
//
