>Addgene plasmid #111896 | pEMS2241 | addgene full sequence | sequence record 216051 | Addgene NGS Result
CTGCGCGCTCGCTCGCTCACTGAGGCCGCCCGGGCAAAGCCCGGGCGTCGGGCGACCTTTGGTCGCCCGG
CCTCAGTGAGCGAGCGAGCGCGCAGAGAGGGAGTGGCCAACTCCATCACTAGGGGTTCCTTGTAGTTAAT
GATTAACCCGCCATGCTACTTATCTACGTAGCCATGCTCTAGGAAGATCGGAATTCCCTAGGCCGGCCGA
AATACATACACTAGATTTCTCCCCCTTTTGTGCCTTTGGATGGTATTTGTAGAGAGAATCAAACTGAGAT
TAACTGTTTATGGGATGTACTTTATTAGATTAGAAGGGTTTCCCAGAGCCTCATAAGAAGTTCTTTCATT
CCCATTTGTGGGAGTCCTACAACACAGCTTTGGCCTATCACGATGTAACCTGATCCTTTTAATAATACTT
GGCAGAGAAAACCTTTTAAGCAATGATCTGAGTGCACAGTGAACATTTATTGCCTAATTCTCGGAACCCC
AGTCAGCTAGGAAGCATCTGTGAAGATGCAGATTTCTTTACAGAACCCACCTGGAGTGCAAGTTAGGGCG
ATCTTCAGTTTTATATGACTGAGACAGTCTAGAATGCCTTGAGTTGCAGCTCCACTTCAGAAACAAGGCA
GATTCTTAGGCCTGCTATGTCTTTCCTGTACCCTTCAGGGTCCCTAAAGACCAGCGCTTCCTTGAGAGGG
GAGGGGCAGGTTCCAGGCCCTCACCCTCTGTGGGGGCCTTTTCTTTCCCGTCAAGAGAGAGCGCAGGGAA
CGGCCACCAGGGGTGTCAGGAAGGACTAGGTTAAGCCCGGACTCCCGGTGTGATGACTACCGTAGGACTC
ACTCTTTCCCTCTAGCGACGTCCTGCTCATCGTCCACTCCCCGTTGAGATAAAGTTGCATTTAGCGCTCC
CAGGGGACTGCGTAATGGATGGAACCAGCTCCTTCTCTCACCAGCAAGTGAACATCCTTCTCACTTCCCT
CTGGAGCTAGAAGGAAGGGAGGGGGTGGGGGGGAACATGAAAAGAAAGAAAGAAAAAGCCATGGTGACGC
CTGTGGGCTCTTCTTGGAATCTGAGTAGGTGAGTGGGTATGCTAAACACACATGCATTTGTGCAGAGGAA
AGATAAAATCCACGGGAACGCAAATTTAGGTTTATAGAAATGAGATCTGCTCTTTGGTGGAAATACAGAC
TTCCTTGGTGTGGGAGAGAACAGAAAGATTATCTGATTTCTGCTTTCCATAAGCAGCCCCTTGCTGCTCT
CCAGCTCTCTTACCGCAGATGTGATAACATCTGGGCTGTTAGGTTATTATCACCGCGAGCAAGTGCTCCT
TCCCTGGGGACTTTGGCACCTGAACTGTGGCTCCCCTGGGAGGCTCTTGATCTGCTACCACATAAGGGCC
ATATAACAGGTTGGCTAATTGATTTATTCTTTTTAGGTCTTAATTTCACAATAATTTTTTAAAAATTTAA
AAACTGGACCAGAGCTTGTCCCCGTTCTTTCAAATTGGCTTGATTTAATATTTTTGAATCAAGCTTTCCT
GTAAGTTAGTTTGATCTGTCACACATAGAGGGGCGTGCGCGCATCTCGTCTTTTTTATTCTAAAAGGTGC
CCACCCTTAGACAATAGCTGGACCTTCTGATCTTTCCAGACCACGGTGGGAAAGGTGAGGCGGGCAGTGC
GCATGCCCGGGTAGCTACAGGTGCATCACCTGCGCTGTCCTTGCTGGTGGTCACTATAAGAGCGGCTCCC
ACGCGCTGGTCGCGGCCGGACGAGCGCGCGCGCGCGCAGACGCACGGGGCCGCCGAGAAGGAGAGCGCGC
GTCAGACAGACGGAGACAGCTGATGCCTGTCAGCGCGGTGGGGCCGCGAGCTCTCGCGAGAGCTCCCCGG
GACGGCCGCGAGAAGTGGGGCTCAGGTGTTAGAGGAGTGCATCCCGTCGGCGCGCGGGGCTAGAGCTGTC
GGAGAAGCGGGACCGCGAGGCCGGCGCGCGGCGCTCTGCGCGGTCAGAGGGAGCGCCTGGCAGCAGCAGG
AGCAGCAGCAGCAGCCCGCGGCGGGGCCGCCGCCAGCCGCCGCGACCGCCGCGGCTGCAGCCTCCGAAGG
GAGGCCGGGTGAGCCGGCGTACGCACTTTCCCGCGGACTTTCGGAGTGTTTGTGGATATACATGCCAAGC
CGCCACGGCGCGCCGAAGTTGGTCGTGAGGCACTGGGCAGGTAAGTATCAAGGTTACAAGACAGGTTTAA
GGAGACCAATAGAAACTGGGCTTGTCGAGACAGAGAAGACTCTTGCGTTTCTGATAGGCACCTATTGGTC
TTACTGACATCCACTTTGCCTTTCTCTCCACAGGTGTCCACTCCCAGGCGGCCGCCACCATGGTGAGCAA
GGGCGAGGAGCTGTTCACCGGGGTGGTGCCCATCCTGGTCGAGCTGGACGGCGACGTAAACGGCCACAAG
TTCAGCGTGTCCGGCGAGGGCGAGGGCGATGCCACCTACGGCAAGCTGACCCTGAAGTTCATCTGCACCA
CCGGCAAGCTGCCCGTGCCCTGGCCCACCCTCGTGACCACCTTCACCTACGGCGTGCAGTGCTTCGCCCG
CTACCCCGACCACATGAAGCAGCACGACTTCTTCAAGTCCGCCATGCCCGAAGGCTACGTCCAGGAGCGC
ACCATCTTCTTCAAGGACGACGGCAACTACAAGACCCGCGCCGAGGTGAAGTTCGAGGGCGACACCCTGG
TGAACCGCATCGAGCTGAAGGGCATCGACTTCAAGGAGGACGGCAACATCCTGGGGCACAAGCTGGAGTA
CAACTACAACAGCCACAAGGTCTATATCACCGCCGACAAGCAGAAGAACGGCATCAAGGTGAACTTCAAG
ACCCGCCACAACATCGAGGACGGCAGCGTGCAGCTCGCCGACCACTACCAGCAGAACACCCCCATCGGCG
ACGGCCCCGTGCTGCTGCCCGACAACCACTACCTGAGCACCCAGTCCGCCCTGAGCAAAGACCCCAACGA
GAAGCGCGATCACATGGTCCTGCTGGAGTTCGTGACCGCCGCCGGGATCACTCTCGGCATGGACGAGCTG
TACAAGTAAGCGGCCGCGATCGCTCAACCTCTGGATTACAAAATTTGTGAAAGATTGACTGGTATTCTTA
ACTATGTTGCTCCTTTTACGCTATGTGGATACGCTGCTTTAATGCCTTTGTATCATGCTATTGCTTCCCG
TATGGCTTTCATTTTCTCCTCCTTGTATAAATCCTGGTTGCTGTCTCTTTATGAGGAGTTGTGGCCCGTT
GTCAGGCAACGTGGCGTGGTGTGCACTGTGTTTGCTGACGCAACCCCCACTGGTTGGGGCATTGCCACCA
CCTGTCAGCTCCTTTCCGGGACTTTCGCTTTCCCCCTCCCTATTGCCACGGCGGAACTCATCGCCGCCTG
CCTTGCCCGCTGCTGGACAGGGGCTCGGCTGTTGGGCACTGACAATTCCGTGGTGTTGTCGGGGAAATCA
TCGTCCTTTCCTTGGCTGCTCGCCTGTGTTGCCACCTGGATTCTGCGCGGGACGTCCTTCTGCTACGTCC
CTTCGGCCCTCAATCCAGCGGACCTTCCTTCCCGCGGCCTGCTGCCGGCTCTGCGGCCTCTTCCGCGTCT
TCGCCTTCGCCCTCAGACGAGTCGGATCTCCCTTTGGGCCGCCTCCCCGCGATCGCAGACATGATAAGAT
ACATTGATGAGTTTGGACAAACCACAACTAGAATGCAGTGAAAAAAATGCTTTATTTGTGAAATTTGTGA
TGCTATTGCTTTATTTGTAACCATTATAAGCTGCAATAAACAAGTTAACAACAACAATTGCATTCATTTT
ATGTTTCAGGTTCAGGGGGAGATGTGGGAGGTTTTTTAAAGCAAGTAAAACCTCTACAAATGTGGTAGTC
GAAATTCCCGATAAGGATCTTCGTCGACGAATTCCCGATAAGGATCTTCCTAGAGCATGGCTACGTAGAT
AAGTAGCATGGCGGGTTAATCATTAACTACAAGGAACCCCTAGTGATGGAGTTGGCCACTCCCTCTCTGC
GCGCTCGCTCGCTCACTGAGGCCGGGCGACCAAAGGTCGCCCGACGCCCGGGCTTTGCCCGGGCGGCCTC
AGTGAGCGAGCGAGCGCGCAGCCTTAATTAACCTAATTCACTGGCCGTCGTTTTACAACGTCGTGACTGG
GAAAACCCTGGCGTTACCCAACTTAATCGCCTTGCAGCACATCCCCCTTTCGCCAGCTGGCGTAATAGCG
AAGAGGCCCGCACCGATCGCCCTTCCCAACAGTTGCGCAGCCTGAATGGCGAATGGG
[124 nt withheld, positions 4328-4451]
C
[91 nt withheld, positions 4453-4543]
A
[49 nt withheld, positions 4545-4593]
CCTTTGACGTTGGAGTCCACGTTCTTTAATAGTGGACTCTTGTTCCAAACTGGAACAACACTCAACCCTA
TCTCGGTCTATTCTTTTGATTTATAAGGGATTTTGCCGATTTCGGCCTATTGGTTAAAAAATGAGCTGAT
TTAACAAAAATTTAACGCGAATTTTAACAAAATATTAACGCTTACAATTTAGGTGGCACTTTTCGGGGAA
ATGTGCGCGGAACCCCTATTTGTTTATTTTTCTAAATACATTCAAATATGTATCCGCTCATGAGACAATA
ACCCTGATAAATGCTTCAATAATATTGAAAAAGGAAGAGTATGAGTATTCAACATTTCCGTGTCGCCCTT
ATTCCCTTTTTTGCGGCATTTTGCCTTCCTGTTTTTGCTCACCCAGAAACGCTGGTGAAAGTAAAAGATG
CTGAAGATCAGTTGGGTGCACGAGTGGGTTACATCGAACTGGATCTCAACAGCGGTAAGATCCTTGAGAG
TTTTCGCCCCGAAGAACGTTTTCCAATGATGAGCACTTTTAAAGTTCTGCTATGTGGCGCGGTATTATCC
CGTATTGACGCCGGGCAAGAGCAACTCGGTCGCCGCATACACTATTCTCAGAATGACTTGGTTGAGTACT
CACCAGTCACAGAAAAGCATCTTACGGATGGCATGACAGTAAGAGAATTATGCAGTGCTGCCATAACCAT
GAGTGATAACACTGCGGCCAACTTACTTCTGACAACGATCGGAGGACCGAAGGAGCTAACCGCTTTTTTG
CACAACATGGGGGATCATGTAACTCGCCTTGATCGTTGGGAACCGGAGCTGAATGAAGCCATACCAAACG
ACGAGCGTGACACCACGATGCCTGTAGCAATGGCAACAACGTTGCGCAAACTATTAACTGGCGAACTACT
TACTCTAGCTTCCCGGCAACAATTAATAGACTGGATGGAGGCGGATAAAGTTGCAGGACCACTTCTGCGC
TCGGCCCTTCCGGCTGGCTGGTTTATTGCTGATAAATCTGGAGCCGGTGAGCGTGGGTCTCGCGGTATCA
TTGCAGCACTGGGGCCAGATGGTAAGCCCTCCCGTATCGTAGTTATCTACACGACGGGGAGTCAGGCAAC
TATGGATGAACGAAATAGACAGATCGCTGAGATAGGTGCCTCACTGATTAAGCATTGGTAACTGTCAGAC
CAAGTTTACTCATATATACTTTAGATTGATTTAAAACTTCATTTTTAATTTAAAAGGATCTAGGTGAAGA
TCCTTTTTGATAATCTCATGACCAAAATCCCTTAACGTGAGTTTTCGTTCCACTGAGCGTCAGACCCCGT
AGAAAAGATCAAAGGATCTTCTTGAGATCCTTTTTTTCTGCGCGTAATCTGCTGCTTGCAAACAAAAAAA
CCACCGCTACCAGCGGTGGTTTGTTTGCCGGATCAAGAGCTACCAACTCTTTTTCCGAAGGTAACTGGCT
TCAGCAGAGCGCAGATACCAAATACTGTTCTTCTAGTGTAGCCGTAGTTAGGCCACCACTTCAAGAACTC
TGTAGCACCGCCTACATACCTCGCTCTGCTAATCCTGTTACCAGTGGCTGCTGCCAGTGGCGATAAGTCG
TGTCTTACCGGGTTGGACTCAAGACGATAGTTACCGGATAAGGCGCAGCGGTCGGGCTGAACGGGGGGTT
CGTGCACACAGCCCAGCTTGGAGCGAACGACCTACACCGAACTGAGATACCTACAGCGTGAGCTATGAGA
AAGCGCCACGCTTCCCGAAGGGAGAAAGGCGGACAGGTATCCGGTAAGCGGCAGGGTCGGAACAGGAGAG
CGCACGAGGGAGCTTCCAGGGGGAAACGCCTGGTATCTTTATAGTCCTGTCGGGTTTCGCCACCTCTGAC
TTGAGCGTCGATTTTTGTGATGCTCGTCAGGGGGGCGGAGCCTATGGAAAAACGCCAGCAACGCGGCCTT
TTTACGGTTCCTGGCCTTTTGCTGGCCTTTTGCTCACATGTTCTTTCCTGCGTTATCCCCTGATTCTGTG
GATAACCGTATTACCGCCTTTGAGTGAGCTGATACCGCTCGCCGCAGCCGAACGACCGAGCGCAGCGAGT
CAGTGAGCGAGGAAGCGGAAGAGCGCCCAATACGCAAACCGCCTCTCCCCGCGCGTTGGCCGATTCATTA
ATGCAGCTGGCACGACAGGTTTCCCGACTGGAAAGCGGGCAGTGAGCGCAACGCAATTAATGTGAGTTAG
CTCACTCATTAGGCACCCCAGGCTTTACACTTTATGCTTCCGGCTCGTATGTTGTGTGGAATTGTGAGCG
GATAACAATTTCACACAGGAAACAGCTATGACCATGATTACGCCAGATTTAATTAAGGCCTTAATTAGG
Features (pLannotate 1.2.2; 17 found; start..end, strand, type, name):
   1455..1472    -  misc_feature   CEN4 (fragment): S. cerevisiae CEN4 centromere
   2211..2343    +  intron         chimeric intron: chimera between introns from human β-globin and immunoglobulin heavy chain genes
   2370..3089    +  CDS            EmGFP: Emerald GFP mammalian codon-optimized
   3104..3690    +  misc_feature   WPRE: woodchuck hepatitis virus posttranscriptional regulatory element
   3705..3826    -  polyA_signal   SV40 poly(A) signal: SV40 polyadenylation signal
   3849..3917    -  CDS            large T antigen (fragment): large T antigen from SV40 (simian virus 40)
   4022..4152    +  repeat_region  AAV2 ITR (fragment): inverted terminal repeat of adeno-associated virus serotype 2 inverted
   4166..4323    +  CDS            lacZα (fragment): LacZα fragment of β-galactosidase; lacZ fragment
   4328..4756    +  rep_origin     f1 ori (sequence partly withheld): f1 bacteriophage origin of replication; arrow indicates direction of (+) strand synthesis
   4809..4913    +  promoter       AmpR promoter: bla
   4914..5774    +  CDS            AmpR: β-lactamase; bla; confers resistance to ampicillin, carbenicillin, and related antibiotics
   5945..6533    +  rep_origin     ori: high-copy-number ColE1/pMB1/pBR322/pUC origin of replication
   6716..6808    +  CDS            lacI (fragment): lac repressor; lacI; The lac repressor binds to the lac operator to inhibit transcription in E. coli. This inhibition can be relieved by adding lactose or isopropyl-β-D-thiogalactopyranoside (IPTG).
   6821..6842    +  protein_bind   CAP binding site: CAP binding activates transcription in the presence of cAMP. E. coli catabolite activator protein
   6857..6887    +  promoter       lac promoter: promoter for the E. coli lac operon
   6895..6911    +  protein_bind   lac operator: The lac repressor binds to the lac operator to inhibit transcription in E. coli. This inhibition can be relieved by adding lactose or isopropyl-β-D-thiogalactopyranoside (IPTG). lac repressor encoded by lacI
   6972..130     -  repeat_region  AAV2 ITR (fragment) (across the origin): inverted terminal repeat of adeno-associated virus serotype 2 inverted
