[The description below was written by a language model from this plasmid's Addgene catalogue record, the feature table of its GenBank file and pLannotate feature annotations shown in this document.]
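Description:
pEMS2241 is a single-stranded AAV (ssAAV) genome plasmid built on the pEMS2131 backbone, in which a human MiniPromoter, Ple320, drives an Emerald GFP reporter. Between two AAV2 inverted terminal repeats, which provide the signals for replication and packaging of the intervening DNA into recombinant AAV particles, the cassette runs in a single forward orientation. It consists of the roughly 2 kb Ple320 element derived from regulatory sequence of POU4F1 (BRN3A), a chimeric β-globin/immunoglobulin heavy-chain intron, a Kozak consensus, the mammalian codon-optimized EmGFP coding sequence, a WPRE to raise transcript stability and expression, and an SV40 polyadenylation signal. The MiniPromoter itself is not annotated in either feature table. By position it should occupy the otherwise unannotated stretch between the 5′ ITR and the intron, and the short Factor Xa and CEN4 hits in that region and in the WPRE look like chance matches rather than functional parts.

Outside the ITRs, the plasmid carries a pUC-type bacterial backbone: a ColE1/pMB1-family origin, the bla gene with its own promoter for ampicillin selection, an f1 phage origin, and remnants of the lac promoter/operator and lacZα region that hold the M13 sequencing primer sites. The origin is annotated as high-copy, but the catalogue lists the plasmid as low copy, grown in a recombination-deficient strain, which is common practice for protecting ITRs. The depositor's map is 6,961 bp, whereas the repository's sequencing result is 6,972 bp. This matches the noted 11 bp insertion that creates a StuI site upstream of the 5′ ITR. The associated publication concerns MiniPromoters for retinal ganglion cell expression in mouse and primate retina, which suggests the construct is used to test Ple320's cell-type specificity by fluorescence after AAV delivery.
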