Addgene plasmid #111896: pEMS2241
Purpose: ssAAV genome with Ple320 (POU4F1 MiniPromoter) driving an emerald GFP (EmGFP) reporter. Contains WPRE
Depositing lab: Elizabeth Simpson. Depositing organization: University of British Columbia. Publication: New MiniPromoter Ple345 (NEFL) Drives Strong and Specific Expression in Retinal Ganglion Cells of Mouse and Primate Retina. Simpson E, Korecki AJ, Fornes O, McGill TJ, Cueva-Vargas JL, Agostinone J, Farkas RA, Hickmott JW, Lam SL, Mathelier A, Renner LM, Stoddard J, Zhou M, Di Polo A, Neuringer M, Wasserman WW. Hum Gene Ther. 2018 Jul 31. doi: 10.1089/hum.2018.118. PubMed 30062914.
Backbone
  Vector backbone: pEMS2131
  Backbone manufacturer: Elizabeth Simpson (Addgene plasmid # 111895)
  Backbone size w/o insert (bp): 4999
  Vector type: AAV
Growth in bacteria
  Bacterial resistance: Ampicillin, 100 μg/mL
  Growth temperature: 37°C
  Growth strain: NEB Stable
  Copy number: Low Copy
Gene/Insert
  Gene/Insert name: Ple320
  Species: H. sapiens (human)
  Insert size (bp): 1969
  Entrez Gene: POU4F1 (a.k.a. ATITHS, BRN3A, Oct-T1, RDC-1, brn-3A)
  Promoter: Ple320 (POU4F1 MiniPromoter)
  Cloning method: Unknown
  Sequencing primers: 5′ M13-rev; 3′ WPRE-R
Terms and licenses: Academic/Nonprofit Terms; Industry Terms: Not Available to Industry
Depositor comments: . Please see the annotated GenBank file and the additional image file for the specific location of features in this plasmid, including the MiniPromoter. Please note - an 11 bp insertion, which introduces a StuI site upstream of 5' ITR, was found during Addgene's Quality Control process.
How to cite: pEMS2241 was a gift from Elizabeth Simpson (Addgene plasmid # 111896 ; http://n2t.net/addgene:111896 ; RRID:Addgene_111896)
